Addgene plasmid #63706: pMSCVpuro-Gcn5
Purpose: retroviral expression of mouse Gcn5 in mammalian cells
Depositing lab: Kai Ge. Depositing organization: National Institute of Diabetes & Digestive & Kidney Diseases (NIDDK). Publication: Gcn5 and PCAF negatively regulate interferon-beta production through HAT-independent inhibition of TBK1. Jin Q, Zhuang L, Lai B, Wang C, Li W, Dolan B, Lu Y, Wang Z, Zhao K, Peng W, Dent SY, Ge K. EMBO Rep. 2014 Nov;15(11):1192-201. doi: 10.15252/embr.201438990. Epub 2014 Sep 30. PubMed 25269644.
Backbone
  Vector backbone: pMSCVpuro
  Backbone size w/o insert (bp): 6300
  Total vector size (bp): 8800
  Vector type: Mammalian Expression, Retroviral
  Selectable markers: Puromycin
Growth in bacteria
  Bacterial resistance: Ampicillin, 100 μg/mL
  Growth temperature: 37°C
  Growth strain: XL10 Gold
  Copy number: High Copy
Gene/Insert
  Gene/Insert name: Gcn5 (alt names: Kat2a; Gcn5l2)
  Species: M. musculus (mouse)
  Insert size (bp): 2500
  GenBank ID: NM_020004.5
  Entrez Gene: Kat2a (a.k.a. 1110051E14Rik, Gcn5, Gcn5l2, mmGCN5)
  Tag / fusion protein: None
  Cloning method: Restriction Enzyme; 5′ cloning site Xho I (destroyed during cloning); 3′ cloning site EcoRI (not destroyed)
  Sequencing primers: 5′ MSCV5; 3′ MSCV3
Resource information
  A portion of this plasmid was derived from a plasmid made by: Subcloned from Addgene plasmid #23098 provided by Sharon Dent, MD Anderson Cancer Center
Terms and licenses: Academic/Nonprofit Terms; Industry Terms: Not Available to Industry
How to cite: pMSCVpuro-Gcn5 was a gift from Kai Ge (Addgene plasmid # 63706 ; http://n2t.net/addgene:63706 ; RRID:Addgene_63706)
