[The description below was written by a language model from this plasmid's Addgene catalogue record.]
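Description:
pMSCVpuro-Gcn5 is a retroviral mammalian expression plasmid built on the pMSCVpuro backbone, a murine stem cell virus-based vector. The backbone is about 6.3 kb, and the complete plasmid is about 8.8 kb once the roughly 2.5 kb insert is included. It is maintained in E. coli as a high-copy plasmid under ampicillin selection. Transduced mammalian cells are selected with puromycin. No feature table accompanies the record, so individual elements are not itemised. In MSCV-type vectors generally, long terminal repeats flank the cargo and a packaging signal allows the transcript to be encapsidated when the plasmid is introduced into a retroviral packaging cell line. The 5′ LTR typically drives the inserted gene, and the puromycin resistance gene is expressed from a separate internal promoter. The promoters in this particular construct are not explicitly stated.

The payload is the mouse Gcn5 coding sequence (Kat2a, also known as Gcn5l2), which encodes a histone acetyltransferase, and it carries no epitope tag or fusion partner. It was inserted by restriction cloning between an XhoI site, which was destroyed in the process, and an EcoRI site, which was retained. The insert was subcloned from an earlier deposited Gcn5 plasmid. The stated purpose is retroviral expression of mouse Gcn5 in mammalian cells, which allows stable, puromycin-selected populations that express the untagged protein. The associated study examined how Gcn5 and the related acetyltransferase PCAF restrain interferon-beta production by inhibiting TBK1 independently of acetyltransferase activity, which suggests the construct is suited to overexpression or re-expression experiments of that kind.
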