>Addgene plasmid #63706 | pMSCVpuro-Gcn5 | addgene partial sequence | sequence record 108968 | pBABE5 5'-CTTTATCCAGCCCTCAC-3'
AGCCACCATGGCGGAACCTTCCCAGGCCCCAAACCCGGTCCCGGCAGCGCAGCCCCGGCCCCTTCACTCC
CCAGCCCCTGCCCCAACTTCGACTCCTGCGCCCAGTCCGGCTTCAGCCTCCACTCCGGCTCCGACTCCGG
CACCAGCCCCTGCCCCAGCTGCAGCCCCAGCTGGGAGCACAGGGAGTGGGGGCGCCGGGGTAGGAAGTGG
GGGGGATCCGGCTCGACCTGGCCTGAGCCAGCAGCAGCGCGCTAGCCAGAGGAAGGCGCAAGTCCGGGGT
CTGCCGCGTGCCAAGAAGCTTGAGAAACTAGGGGTCTTCTCAGCTTGCAAGGCCAATGAAACCTGCAAGT
GTAATGGCTGGAAAAACCCCAAGCCCCCCACCGCACCCCGCATGGACCTCCAGCAGCCAGCTGCCAACCT
GAGCGAGTTGTGCCGTAGCTGTGAGCACCCTTTGGCGGACCATGTGTCCCACCTGGAGAATGTGTCAGAG
GACGAGATTAACCGGCTCTTGGGAATGGTAGTAGATGTAGAAAATCTGTTCATGTCTGTTCACAAGGAAG
AGGACACAGACACCAAACAAGTCTATTTCTACCTCTTCAAGCTCTTGCGGAAGTGCATTCTGCAGATGAC
ACGGCCAGTGGTGGAGGGGTCTCTAGGCAGCCCCCCATTTGAGAAGCCTAACATTGAACAGGGTGTACTG
AACTTTGTGCAGTACAAATTTAGCCACCTGGCCCCCCGAGAGCGCCAGACAATGTTTGAGCTCTCAAAGA
TGTTCCTGCTCTGCCTT
