>Addgene plasmid #63706 | pMSCVpuro-Gcn5 | addgene partial sequence | sequence record 108970 | pPHAGE-3 5'-GCT CCA GAC TGC CTT GGG AAA AGC-3'
ACTTGTCGATGAGCCCTCCCTCTTTGAGCTTGAAGTAGAAGAACTTCTCCAGGGCACTGGCGCAGCGACA
GTATTCGCTGTCTGGGGGATTGTACTCCCGGCAGTTGGCGATGACCCGCTGCAGGTCAGCTACGAAGAGC
TTCCGGGTCACATAGTAGCGACTGCGCAACCGTTCTGTCATGGTCTTCAGGTCAATGGGGAAACGGATAA
CCTCGTAGTAGTCAGGAGCCTCTGACTTCTTCACAGGTTCCATGAAGGGCCAGGCACTGGGGTGTGACTT
GATCTGAGCCAGCAGGTTTTTGAGGGTCGTATATAGCTGATCAGGATCCTTAAGCTCCTTGCCCTTCTCC
TTTCCCAGTGGCTTCCAGCCTGTCTCTCGAATGCCAGGGACGCTCTCCACCGGGATCTGCCTCACTCCCT
CTTTGAAGCAGCTGAGTCCAGGGTAGACCTTGCGGATCTGTGCCTGTTTGCGCTCAATCAACTTCTTGAT
GATCTCTTTCTGTTTCTTGATGATGTGGGACAGCTCTGTGTAGGGGATTCGGGGATTCAGCTCACACTCC
ATCAGCGTCGCTCCTTCATAGTCCTTGATGTAGCCCAGATAGCGGCTCTTGGGCACCTTGATGTCTTTGG
AGAAGCCCTGCTTTTTGAAGTAGCCAATGGCGTACTCGTCAGCATAGGTGAGAAAGTAAAGGATGCTGTG
TTTGATGTGGTACTCCTTTAGGTGGTTCATCAGGTGGGTGCCATAGCCCTTGACCTGCTCATTTGAGGTG
ACGGCACAGAAGACG
